>Addgene plasmid #187622 | pDae079 (eMutaT7[transition]) | addgene full sequence | sequence record 368425 | Addgene NGS Result
ATCGATGCATAATGTGCCTGTCAAATGGACGAAGCAGGGATTCTGCAAACCCTATGCTACTCCGTCAAGC
CGTCAATTGTCTGATTCGTTACCAATTATGACAACTTGACGGCTACATCATTCACTTTTTCTTCACAACC
GGCACGGAACTCGCTCGGGCTGGCCCCGGTGCATTTTTTAAATACCCGCGAGAAATAGAGTTGATCGTCA
AAACCAACATTGCGACCGACGGTGGCGATAGGCATCCGGGTGGTGCTCAAAAGCAGCTTCGCCTGGCTGA
TACGTTGGTCCTCGCGCCAGCTTAAGACGCTAATCCCTAACTGCTGGCGGAAAAGATGTGACAGACGCGA
CGGCGACAAGCAAACATGCTGTGCGACGCTGGCGATATCAAAATTGCTGTCTGCCAGGTGATCGCTGATG
TACTGACAAGCCTCGCGTACCCGATTATCCATCGGTGGATGGAGCGACTCGTTAATCGCTTCCATGCGCC
GCAGTAACAATTGCTCAAGCAGATTTATCGCCAGCAGCTCCGAATAGCGCCCTTCCCCTTGCCCGGCGTT
AATGATTTGCCCAAACAGGTCGCTGAAATGCGGCTGGTGCGCTTCATCCGGGCGAAAGAACCCCGTATTG
GCAAATATTGACGGCCAGTTAAGCCATTCATGCCAGTAGGCGCGCGGACGAAAGTAAACCCACTGGTGAT
ACCATTCGCGAGCCTCCGGATGACGACCGTAGTGATGAATCTCTCCTGGCGGGAACAGCAAAATATCACC
CGGTCGGCAAACAAATTCTCGTCCCTGATTTTTCACCACCCCCTGACCGCGAATGGTGAGATTGAGAATA
TAACCTTTCATTCCCAGCGGTCGGTCGATAAAAAAATCGAGATAACCGTTGGCCTCAATCGGCGTTAAAC
CCGCCACCAGATGGGCATTAAACGAGTATCCCGGCAGCAGGGGATCATTTTGCGCTTCAGCCATACTTTT
CATACTCCCGCCATTCAGAGAAGAAACCAATTGTCCATATTGCATCAGACATTGCCGTCACTGCGTCTTT
TACTGGCTCTTCTCGCTAACCAAACCGGTAACCCCGCTTATTAAAAGCATTCTGTAACAAAGCGGGACCA
AAGCCATGACAAAAACGCGTAACAAAAGTGTCTATAATCACGGCAGAAAAGTCCACATTGATTATTTGCA
CGGCGTCACACTTTGCTATGCCATAGCATTTTTATCCATAAGATTAGCGGATCCTACCTGACGCTTTTTA
TCGCAACTCTCTACTGTTTCTCCATACCCGTTTTTTTGGGCTAGCGAATTCGAGCTCAGGAGGAATTCAC
CATGGCATATGAGTGAAGTTGAATTCAGCCATGAATATTGGATGCGTCATGCCCTGACCCTGGCAAAACG
TGCCCGCGATGAACGTGAAGTGCCGGTTGGTGCGGTGCTGGTTTTAAATAATCGTGTGATTGGCGAAGGC
TGGAATCGTGCGATTGGTCTGCATGATCCTACCGCACATGCAGAAATCATGGCCCTGCGTCAGGGTGGTC
TGGTTATGCAAAATTATCGCCTGATTGATGCCACCCTGTATGTGACCTTTGAACCTTGTGTGATGTGTGC
GGGTGCAATGATTCACAGTCGTATTGGCCGTGTTGTGTTTGGCGTTCGTAATAGCAAGCGCGGTGCCGCC
GGCAGCCTGATGAATGTTCTGAATTATCCTGGCATGAATCATCGCGTGGAAATTACCGAGGGTATTCTGG
CCGATGAATGTGCCGCACTGCTGTGCGATTTTTATCGCATGCCGCGTCAAGTGTTTAATGCACAAAAGAA
AGCACAGAGCAGCATTAATAGCGGCAGCGAGACTCCCGGGACCTCAGAGTCCGCCACACCCGAAAGTAAC
ACGATTAACATCGCTAAGAACGACTTCTCTGACATCGAACTGGCTGCTATCCCGTTCAACACTCTGGCTG
ACCATTACGGTGAGCGTTTAGCTCGCGAACAGTTGGCCCTTGAGCATGAGTCTTACGAGATGGGTGAAGC
ACGCTTCCGCAAGATGTTTGAGCGTCAACTTAAAGCTGGTGAGGTTGCGGATAACGCTGCCGCCAAGCCT
CTCATCACTACCCTACTCCCTAAGATGATTGCACGCATCAACGACTGGTTTGAGGAAGTGAAAGCTAAGC
GCGGCAAGCGCCCGACAGCCTTCCAGTTCCTGCAAGAAATCAAGCCGGAAGCCGTAGCGTACATCACCAT
TAAGACCACTCTGGCTTGCCTAACCAGTGCTGACAATACAACCGTTCAGGCTGTAGCAAGCGCAATCGGT
CGGGCCATTGAGGACGAGGCTCGCTTCGGTCGTATCCGTGACCTTGAAGCTAAGCACTTCAAGAAAAACG
TTGAGGAACAACTCAACAAGCGCGTAGGGCACGTCTACAAGAAAGCATTTATGCAAGTTGTCGAGGCTGA
CATGCTCTCTAAGGGTCTACTCGGTGGCGAGGCGTGGTCTTCGTGGCATAAGGAAGACTCTATTCATGTA
GGAGTACGCTGCATCGAGATGCTCATTGAGTCAACCGGAATGGTTAGCTTACACCGCCAAAATGCTGGCG
TAGTAGGTCAAGACTCTGAGACTATCGAACTCGCACCTGAATACGCTGAGGCTATCGCAACCCGTGCAGG
TGCGCTGGCTGGCATCTCTCCGATGTTCCAACCTTGCGTAGTTCCTCCTAAGCCGTGGACTGGCATTACT
GGTGGTGGCTATTGGGCTAACGGTCGTCGTCCTCTGGCGCTGGTGCGTACTCACAGTAAGAAAGCACTGA
TGCGCTACGAAGACGTTTACATGCCTGAGGTGTACAAAGCGATTAACATTGCGCAAAACACCGCATGGAA
AATCAACAAGAAAGTCCTAGCGGTCGCCAACGTAATCACCAAGTGGAAGCATTGTCCGGTCGAGGACATC
CCTGCGATTGAGCGTGAAGAACTCCCGATGAAACCGGAAGACATCGACATGAATCCTGAGGCTCTCACCG
CGTGGAAACGTGCTGCCGCTGCTGTGTACCGCAAGGACAAGGCTCGCAAGTCTCGCCGTATCAGCCTTGA
GTTCATGCTTGAGCAAGCCAATAAGTTTGCTAACCATAAGGCCATCTGGTTCCCTTACAACATGGACTGG
CGCGGTCGTGTTTACGCTGTGTCAATGTTCAACCCGCAAGGTAACGATATGACCAAAGGACTGCTTACGC
TGGCGAAAGGTAAACCAATCGGTAAGGAAGGTTACTACTGGCTGAAAATCCACGGTGCAAACTGTGCGGG
TGTCGATAAGGTTCCGTTCCCTGAGCGCATCAAGTTCATTGAGGAAAACCACGAGAACATCATGGCTTGC
GCTAAGTCTCCACTGGAGAACACTTGGTGGGCTGAGCAAGATTCTCCGTTCTGCTTCCTTGCGTTCTGCT
TTGAGTACGCTGGGGTACAGCACCACGGCCTGAGCTATAACTGCTCCCTTCCGCTGGCGTTTGACGGGTC
TTGCTCTGGCATCCAGCACTTCTCCGCGATGCTCCGAGATGAGGTAGGTGGTCGCGCGGTTAACTTGCTT
CCTAGTGAAACCGTTCAGGACATCTACGGGATTGTTGCTAAGAAAGTCAACGAGATTCTACAAGCAGACG
CAATCAATGGGACCGATAACGAAGTAGTTACCGTGACCGATGAGAACACTGGTGAAATCTCTGAGAAAGT
CAAGCTGGGCACTAAGGCACTGGCTGGTCAATGGCTGGCTTACGGTGTTACTCGCAGTGTGACTAAGCGT
TCAGTCATGACGCTGGCTTACGGGTCCAAAGAGTTCGGCTTCCGTCAACAAGTGCTGGAAGATACCATTC
AGCCAGCTATTGATTCCGGCAAGGGTCTGATGTTCACTCAGCCGAATCAGGCTGCTGGATACATGGCTAA
GCTGATTTGGGAATCTGTGAGCGTGACGGTGGTAGCTGCGGTTGAAGCAATGAACTGGCTTAAGTCTGCT
GCTAAGCTGCTGGCTGCTGAGGTCAAAGATAAGAAGACTGGAGAGATTCTTCGCAAGCGTTGCGCTGTGC
ATTGGGTAACTCCTGATGGTTTCCCTGTGTGGCAGGAATACAAGAAGCCTATTCAGACGCGCTTGAACCT
GATGTTCCTCGGTCAGTTCCGCTTACAGCCTACCATTAACACCAACAAAGATAGCGAGATTGATGCACAC
AAACAGGAGTCTGGTATCGCTCCTAACTTTGTACACAGCCAAGACGGTAGCCACCTTCGTAAGACTGTAG
TGTGGGCACACGAGAAGTACGGAATCGAATCTTTTGCACTGATTCACGACTCCTTCGGTACCATTCCGGC
TGACGCTGCGAACCTGTTCAAAGCAGTGCGCGAAACTATGGTTGACACCTATGAGTCTTGTGATGTACTG
GCTGATTTCTACGACCAGTTCGCTGACCAGTTGCACGAGTCTCAATTGGACAAAATGCCAGCACTTCCGG
CTAAAGGTAACTTGAACCTCCGTGACATCTTAGAGTCGGACTTCGCGTTCGCGTAACTGCAGTATAAGCT
TGGCTGTTTTGGCGGATGAGAGAAGATTTTCAGCCTGATACAGATTAAATCAGAACGCAGAAGCGGTCTG
ATAAAACAGAATTTGCCTGGCGGCAGACTTTTCATACTCCCGCCATTCAGAGAAGAAACCAATTGTCCAT
ATTGCATCAGACATTGCCGTCACTGCGTCTTTTACTGGCTCTTCTCGCTAACCAAACCGGTAACCCCGCT
TATTAAAAGCATTCTGTAACAAAGCGGGACCAAAGCCATGACAAAAACGCGTAACAAAAGTGTCTATAAT
CACGGCAGAAAAGTCCACATTGATTATTTGCACGGCGTCACACTTTGCTATGCCATAGCATTTTTATCCA
TAAGATTAGCGGATCCTACCTGACGCTTTTTATCGCAACTCTCTACTGTTTCTCCATACCCGTTTTTTTG
GGCTAGCGAATTCGAGCTCAGGAGGAATTCACCATGGCATTATCATATGATGACAGACGCCGAGTACGTG
CGCATTCATGAGAAACTGGATATTTACACCTTCAAGAAGCAGTTCTTCAACAACAAGAAATCTGTGTCAC
ACCGCTGCTACGTGCTGTTTGAGTTGAAGCGAAGGGGCGAAAGAAGGGCTTGCTTTTGGGGCTATGCCGT
CAACAAGCCCCAAAGTGGCACCGAGAGAGGAATACACGCTGAGATATTCAGTATCCGAAAGGTGGAAGAG
TATCTTCGGGATAATCCTGGGCAGTTTACGATCAACTGGTATTCCAGCTGGAGTCCTTGCGCTGATTGTG
CCGAGAAAATTCTGGAATGGTATAATCAGGAACTTCGGGGAAACGGGCACACATTGAAAATCTGGGCCTG
CAAGCTGTACTACGAGAAGAATGCCCGGAACCAGATAGGACTCTGGAATCTGAGGGACAATGGTGTAGGC
CTGAACGTGATGGTTTCCGAGCACTATCAGTGTTGTCGGAAGATTTTCATCCAAAGCTCTCATAACCAGC
TCAATGAAAACCGCTGGTTGGAGAAAACACTGAAACGTGCGGAGAAGTGGAGATCCGAGCTGAGCATCAT
GATCCAGGTCAAGATTCTGCATACCACTAAGTCTCCAGCCGTTAGCGAGACTCCCGGGACCTCAGAGTCC
GCCACACCCGAAAGTAACACGATTAACATCGCTAAGAACGACTTCTCTGACATCGAACTGGCTGCTATCC
CGTTCAACACTCTGGCTGACCATTACGGTGAGCGTTTAGCTCGCGAACAGTTGGCCCTTGAGCATGAGTC
TTACGAGATGGGTGAAGCACGCTTCCGCAAGATGTTTGAGCGTCAACTTAAAGCTGGTGAGGTTGCGGAT
AACGCTGCCGCCAAGCCTCTCATCACTACCCTACTCCCTAAGATGATTGCACGCATCAACGACTGGTTTG
AGGAAGTGAAAGCTAAGCGCGGCAAGCGCCCGACAGCCTTCCAGTTCCTGCAAGAAATCAAGCCGGAAGC
CGTAGCGTACATCACCATTAAGACCACTCTGGCTTGCCTAACCAGTGCTGACAATACAACCGTTCAGGCT
GTAGCAAGCGCAATCGGTCGGGCCATTGAGGACGAGGCTCGCTTCGGTCGTATCCGTGACCTTGAAGCTA
AGCACTTCAAGAAAAACGTTGAGGAACAACTCAACAAGCGCGTAGGGCACGTCTACAAGAAAGCATTTAT
GCAAGTTGTCGAGGCTGACATGCTCTCTAAGGGTCTACTCGGTGGCGAGGCGTGGTCTTCGTGGCATAAG
GAAGACTCTATTCATGTAGGAGTACGCTGCATCGAGATGCTCATTGAGTCAACCGGAATGGTTAGCTTAC
ACCGCCAAAATGCTGGCGTAGTAGGTCAAGACTCTGAGACTATCGAACTCGCACCTGAATACGCTGAGGC
TATCGCAACCCGTGCAGGTGCGCTGGCTGGCATCTCTCCGATGTTCCAACCTTGCGTAGTTCCTCCTAAG
CCGTGGACTGGCATTACTGGTGGTGGCTATTGGGCTAACGGTCGTCGTCCTCTGGCGCTGGTGCGTACTC
ACAGTAAGAAAGCACTGATGCGCTACGAAGACGTTTACATGCCTGAGGTGTACAAAGCGATTAACATTGC
GCAAAACACCGCATGGAAAATCAACAAGAAAGTCCTAGCGGTCGCCAACGTAATCACCAAGTGGAAGCAT
TGTCCGGTCGAGGACATCCCTGCGATTGAGCGTGAAGAACTCCCGATGAAACCGGAAGACATCGACATGA
ATCCTGAGGCTCTCACCGCGTGGAAACGTGCTGCCGCTGCTGTGTACCGCAAGGACAAGGCTCGCAAGTC
TCGCCGTATCAGCCTTGAGTTCATGCTTGAGCAAGCCAATAAGTTTGCTAACCATAAGGCCATCTGGTTC
CCTTACAACATGGACTGGCGCGGTCGTGTTTACGCTGTGTCAATGTTCAACCCGCAAGGTAACGATATGA
CCAAAGGACTGCTTACGCTGGCGAAAGGTAAACCAATCGGTAAGGAAGGTTACTACTGGCTGAAAATCCA
CGGTGCAAACTGTGCGGGTGTCGATAAGGTTCCGTTCCCTGAGCGCATCAAGTTCATTGAGGAAAACCAC
GAGAACATCATGGCTTGCGCTAAGTCTCCACTGGAGAACACTTGGTGGGCTGAGCAAGATTCTCCGTTCT
GCTTCCTTGCGTTCTGCTTTGAGTACGCTGGGGTACAGCACCACGGCCTGAGCTATAACTGCTCCCTTCC
GCTGGCGTTTGACGGGTCTTGCTCTGGCATCCAGCACTTCTCCGCGATGCTCCGAGATGAGGTAGGTGGT
CGCGCGGTTAACTTGCTTCCTAGTGAAACCGTTCAGGACATCTACGGGATTGTTGCTAAGAAAGTCAACG
AGATTCTACAAGCAGACGCAATCAATGGGACCGATAACGAAGTAGTTACCGTGACCGATGAGAACACTGG
TGAAATCTCTGAGAAAGTCAAGCTGGGCACTAAGGCACTGGCTGGTCAATGGCTGGCTTACGGTGTTACT
CGCAGTGTGACTAAGCGTTCAGTCATGACGCTGGCTTACGGGTCCAAAGAGTTCGGCTTCCGTCAACAAG
TGCTGGAAGATACCATTCAGCCAGCTATTGATTCCGGCAAGGGTCTGATGTTCACTCAGCCGAATCAGGC
TGCTGGATACATGGCTAAGCTGATTTGGGAATCTGTGAGCGTGACGGTGGTAGCTGCGGTTGAAGCAATG
AACTGGCTTAAGTCTGCTGCTAAGCTGCTGGCTGCTGAGGTCAAAGATAAGAAGACTGGAGAGATTCTTC
GCAAGCGTTGCGCTGTGCATTGGGTAACTCCTGATGGTTTCCCTGTGTGGCAGGAATACAAGAAGCCTAT
TCAGACGCGCTTGAACCTGATGTTCCTCGGTCAGTTCCGCTTACAGCCTACCATTAACACCAACAAAGAT
AGCGAGATTGATGCACACAAACAGGAGTCTGGTATCGCTCCTAACTTTGTACACAGCCAAGACGGTAGCC
ACCTTCGTAAGACTGTAGTGTGGGCACACGAGAAGTACGGAATCGAATCTTTTGCACTGATTCACGACTC
CTTCGGTACCATTCCGGCTGACGCTGCGAACCTGTTCAAAGCAGTGCGCGAAACTATGGTTGACACCTAT
GAGTCTTGTGATGTACTGGCTGATTTCTACGACCAGTTCGCTGACCAGTTGCACGAGTCTCAATTGGACA
AAATGCCAGCACTTCCGGCTAAAGGTAACTTGAACCTCCGTGACATCTTAGAGTCGGACTTCGCGTTCGC
GTAACTGCAGCCCGGGGATCCTAACAGAGCGCGCTCTGTTTGAGTACTAGCAATAAATAAGGAGGATTTT
TTATGACCAACCTTTCCGACATCATAGAGAAGGAAACAGGCAAACAGTTGGTCATCCAAGAGTCGATACT
CATGCTTCCTGAAGAAGTTGAGGAGGTCATTGGGAATAAGCCGGAAAGTGACATTCTCGTACACACTGCG
TATGATGAGAGCACCGATGAGAACGTGATGCTGCTCACGTCAGATGCCCCAGAGTACAAACCCTGGGCTC
TGGTGATTCAGGACTCTAATGGAGAGAACAAGATCAAGATGCTGTAAAAGCTTGGCTGTTTTGGCGGATG
AGAGAAGATTTTCAGCCTGATACAGATTAAATCAGAACGCAGAAGCGGTCTGATAAAACAGAATTTGCCT
GGCGGCAGTAGCGCGGTGGTCCCACCTGACCCCATGCCGAACTCAGAAGTGAAACGCCGTAGCGCCGATG
GTAGTGTGGGGTCTCCCCATGCGAGAGTAGGGAACTGCCAGGCATCAAATAAAACGAAAGGCTCAGTCGA
AAGACTGGGCCTTTCGTTTTATCTGTTGTTTGTCGGTGAACGCTCTCCTGAGTAGGACAAATCCGCCGGG
AGCGGATTTGAACGTTGCGAAGCAACGGCCCGGAGGGTGGCGGGCAGGACGCCCGCCATAAACTGCCAGG
CATCAAATTAAGCAGAAGGCCATCCTGACGGATGGCCTTTTTGCGTTTCTACAAACTCTTTTGTTTATTT
TTCTAAATACATTCAAATATGTATCCGCTCATGAGACAATAACCCTGATAAATGCTTCAATAATATTGAA
AAAGGAAGAGTATGAGTATTCAACATTTCCGTGTCGCCCTTATTCCCTTTTTTGCGGCATTTTGCCTTCC
TGTTTTTGCTCACCCAGAAACGCTGGTGAAAGTAAAAGATGCTGAAGATCAGTTGGGTGCAGCAAACTAT
TAACTGGCGAACTACTTACTCTAGCTTCCCGGCAACAATTAATAGACTGGATGGAGGCGGATAAAGTTGC
AGGACCACTTCTGCGCTCGGCCCTTCCGGCTGGCTGGTTTATTGCTGATAAATCTGGAGCCGGTGAGCGT
GGGTCTCGCGGTATCATTGCAGCACTGGGGCCAGATGGTAAGCCCTCCCGTATCGTAGTTATCTACACGA
CGGGGAGTCAGGCAACTATGGATGAACGAAATAGACAGATCGCTGAGATAGGTGCCTCACTGATTAAGCA
TTGGTAACTGTCAGACCAAGTTTACTCATATATACTTTAGATTGATT
[125 nt withheld, positions 9638-9762]
C
[141 nt withheld, positions 9764-9904]
CCTTTGACGTTGGAGTCCACGTTCTTT
[37 nt withheld, positions 9932-9968]
ACCCTATCTCGGGCTATTCTTTTGATTTATAAGGGATTTTGCCGATTTCGGCCTATTGGTTAAAAAATGA
GCTGATTTAACAAAAATTTAACGCGAATTTTAACAAAATATTAACGTTTACAATTTAAAAGGATCTAGGT
GAAGATCCTTTTTGATAATCTCATGACCAAAATCCCTTAACGTGAGTTTTCGTTCCACTGAGCGTCAGAC
CCCGTAGAAAAGATCAAAGGATCTTCTTGAGATCCTTTTTTTCTGCGCGTAATCTGCTGCTTGCAAACAA
AAAAACCACCGCTACCAGCGGTGGTTTGTTTGCCGGATCAAGAGCTACCAACTCTTTTTCCGAAGGTAAC
TGGCTTCAGCAGAGCGCAGATACCAAATACTGTCCTTCTAGTGTAGCCGTAGTTAGGCCACCACTTCAAG
AACTCTGTAGCACCGCCTACATACCTCGCTCTGCTAATCCTGTTACCAGTCAGGCATTTGAGAAGCACAC
GGTCACACTGCTTCCGGTAGTCAATAAACCGGTAAACCAGCAATAGACATAAGCGGCTATTTAACGACCC
TGCCCTGAACCGACGACCGGGTCGAATTTGCTTTCGAATTTCTGCCATTCATCCGCTTATTATCACTTAT
TCAGGCGTAGCAACCAGGCGTTTAAGGGCACCAATAACTGCCTTAAAAAAATTACGCCCCGCCCTGCCAC
TCATCGCAGTACTGTTGTAATTCATTAAGCATTCTGCCGACATGGAAGCCATCACAAACGGCATGATGAA
CCTGAATCGCCAGCGGCATCAGCACCTTGTCGCCTTGCGTATAATATTTGCCCATGGTGAAAACGGGGGC
GAAGAAGTTGTCCATATTGGCCACGTTTAAATCAAAACTGGTGAAACTCACCCAGGGATTGGCTGAGACG
AAAAACATATTCTCAATAAACCCTTTAGGGAAATAGGCCAGGTTTTCACCGTAACACGCCACATCTTGCG
AATATATGTGTAGAAACTGCCGGAAATCGTCGTGGTATTCACTCCAGAGCGATGAAAACGTTTCAGTTTG
CTCATGGAAAACGGTGTAACAAGGGTGAACACTATCCCATATCACCAGCTCACCGTCTTTCATTGCCATA
CGGAATTCCGGATGAGCATTCATCAGGCGGGCAAGAATGTGAATAAAGGCCGGATAAAACTTGTGCTTAT
TTTTCTTTACGGTCTTTAAAAAGGCCGTAATATCCAGCTGAACGGTCTGGTTATAGGTACATTGAGCAAC
TGACTGAAATGCCTCAAAATGTTCTTTACGATGCCATTGGGATATATCAACGGTGGTATATCCAGTGATT
TTTTTCTCCATTTTAGCTTCCTTAGCTCCTGAAAATCTCGATAACTCAAAAAATACGCCCGGTAGTGATC
TTATTTCATTATGGTGAAAGTTGGAACCTCTTACGTGCCGATCAACGTCTCATTTTCGCCAAAAGTTGGC
CCAGGGCTTCCCGGTATCAACAGGGACACCAGGATTTATTTATTCTGCGAAGTGATCTTCCGTCACAGGT
ATTTATTCGGCGCAAAGTGCGTCGGGTGATGCTGCCAACTTACTGATTTAGTGTATGATGGTGTTTTTGA
GGTGCTCCAGTGGCTTCTGTTTCTATCAGCTGTCCCTCCTGTTCAGCTACTGACGGGGTGGTGCGTAACG
GCAAAAGCACCGCCGGACATCAGCGCTAGCGGAGTGTATACTGGCTTACTATGTTGGCACTGATGAGGGT
GTCAGTGAAGTGCTTCATGTGGCAGGAGAAAAAAGGCTGCACCGGTGCGTCAGCAGAATATGTGATACAG
GATATATTCCGCTTCCTCGCTCACTGACTCGCTACGCTCGGTCGTTCGACTGCGGCGAGCGGAAATGGCT
TACGAACGGGGCGGAGATTTCCTGGAAGATGCCAGGAAGATACTTAACAGGGAAGTGAGAGGGCCGCGGC
AAAGCCGTTTTTCCATAGGCTCCGCCCCCCTGACAAGCATCACGAAATCTGACGCTCAAATCAGTGGTGG
CGAAACCCGACAGGACTATAAAGATACCAGGCGTTTCCCCCTGGCGGCTCCCTCGTGCGCTCTCCTGTTC
CTGCCTTTCGGTTTACCGGTGTCATTCCGCTGTTATGGCCGCGTTTGTCTCATTCCACGCCTGACACTCA
GTTCCGGGTAGGCAGTTCGCTCCAAGCTGGACTGTATGCACGAACCCCCCGTTCAGTCCGACCGCTGCGC
CTTATCCGGTAACTATCGTCTTGAGTCCAACCCGGAAAGACATGCAAAAGCACCACTGGCAGCAGCCACT
GGTAATTGATTTAGAGGAGTTAGTCTTGAAGTCATGCGCCGGTTAAGGCTAAACTGAAAGGACAAGTTTT
GGTGACTGCGCTCCTCCAAGCCAGTTACCTCGGTTCAAAGAGTTGGTAGCTCAGAGAACCTTCGAAAAAC
CGCCCTGCAAGGCGGTTTTTTCGTTTTCAGAGCAAGAGATTACGCGCAGACCAAAACGATCTCAAGAAGA
TCATCTTATTAATCAGATAAAATATTTCTAGGCTCATGAGCCCGAAGTGGCGAGCCCGATCTTCCCCATC
GGTGATGTCGGCGATATAGGCGCCAGCAACCGCACCTGTGGCGCCGGTGATGCCGGCCACGATGCGTCCG
GCGTAGAGGATCTGCTCATGTTTGACAGCTTATC
Features (pLannotate 1.2.2; 24 found; start..end, strand, type, name):
     96..974     -  CDS            araC: L-arabinose regulatory protein; araC
   1001..1285    +  promoter       araBAD promoter: araBAD; promoter of the L-arabinose operon of E. coli; the araC regulatory gene is transcribed in the opposite direction (Guzman et al., 1995)
   1339..1833    +  CDS            tadA: TADA_ECOLI - Also known as yfhC. Experimental evidence at protein level: Swiss-Prot protein existence level 1. Catalyzes the deamination of adenosine to inosine at the wobble position 34 of tRNA(Arg2). Essential for cell viability. From Escherichia coli (strain K12).
   1839..1887    +  CDS            ABE(7.10) (fragment): adenine base editor comprising wild-type E. coli TadA fused to the evolved TadA*(7.10) mutant (Gaudelli et al., 2017)
   1888..4533    +  CDS            RPOL_BPT7: Experimental evidence at protein level: Swiss-Prot protein existence level 1. Highly processive DNA-dependent RNA polymerase that catalyzes the transcription of class II and class III viral genes. Recognizes a specific promoter sequence and enters first into an 'abortive phase' where very short transcripts are synthesized and released before proceeding to the processive transcription of long RNA chains. Unwinds the double-stranded DNA to expose the coding strand for templating. Participates in the initiation of viral DNA replication presumably by making primers accessible to the DNA polymerase
   4673..4957    +  promoter       araBAD promoter: araBAD; promoter of the L-arabinose operon of E. coli; the araC regulatory gene is transcribed in the opposite direction (Guzman et al., 1995)
   5644..5685    +  CDS            ABE(7.10) (fragment): adenine base editor comprising wild-type E. coli TadA fused to the evolved TadA*(7.10) mutant (Gaudelli et al., 2017)
   5686..8331    +  CDS            RPOL_BPT7: Experimental evidence at protein level: Swiss-Prot protein existence level 1. Highly processive DNA-dependent RNA polymerase that catalyzes the transcription of class II and class III viral genes. Recognizes a specific promoter sequence and enters first into an 'abortive phase' where very short transcripts are synthesized and released before proceeding to the processive transcription of long RNA chains. Unwinds the double-stranded DNA to expose the coding strand for templating. Participates in the initiation of viral DNA replication presumably by making primers accessible to the DNA polymerase
   8403..8654    +  CDS            UGI: UNGI_BPPB2 - Experimental evidence at protein level: Swiss-Prot protein existence level 1. This protein binds specifically and reversibly to the host uracil-DNA glycosylase, preventing removal of uracil residues from PBS2 DNA by the host uracil-excision repair system. From Bacillus phage PBS2 (Bacteriophage PBS2).
   8747..8862    +  ncRNA          5S rRNA: Accession: RF00001 - 5S ribosomal RNA
   8866..8952    +  terminator     rrnB T1 terminator: Escherichia coli rrnB; transcription terminator T1 from the E. coli rrnB gene
   9044..9071    +  terminator     rrnB T2 terminator: transcription terminator T2 from the E. coli rrnB gene
   9090..9181    +  promoter       AmpR promoter: bla
   9182..9301    +  CDS            AmpR (fragment): β-lactamase; bla; confers resistance to ampicillin, carbenicillin, and related antibiotics
   9302..9596    +  CDS            bla(M) (fragment): β-lactamase lacking the signal sequence; bla(M); allows cytosolic expression of β-lactamase
   9639..10019   +  rep_origin     M13 ori (sequence partly withheld): M13 bacteriophage origin of replication; arrow indicates direction of (+) strand synthesis
  10205..10438   +  rep_origin     ori (fragment): high-copy-number ColE1/pMB1/pBR322/pUC origin of replication
  10650..11309   -  CDS            CmR: chloramphenicol acetyltransferase; cat; confers resistance to chloramphenicol
  11310..11412   -  promoter       cat promoter: promoter of the E. coli cat gene encoding chloramphenicol acetyltransferase
  11533..11676   +  mobile_element IS1 (fragment): prokaryotic transposable element IS1
  11795..11850   -  rep_origin     RSF ori (fragment): Plasmids containing the RSF 1030 origin of replication can be propagated in E. coli cells that contain additional plasmids with compatible origins.
  11938..12483   -  rep_origin     p15A ori: Plasmids containing the medium-copy-number p15A origin of replication can be propagated in E. coli cells that contain a second plasmid with the ColE1 origin.
  12520..12640   -  CDS            TcR (fragment): tetracycline efflux protein; tet; confers resistance to tetracycline
  12650..6       +  promoter       tet promoter (fragment) (across the origin): E. coli promoter for tetracycline efflux protein gene
