[The description below was written by a language model from this plasmid's Addgene catalogue record and pLannotate feature annotations shown in this document.]
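Description:
pDae079 (eMutaT7[transition]) is a bacterial expression plasmid of about 12.7 kb built on the pBAD33 backbone for use in E. coli. It replicates from the p15A origin, which is compatible with ColE1-type plasmids and is recorded as low copy, and it is selected with chloramphenicol through a cat gene driven by its own promoter. The backbone also carries an M13 phage origin and several non-functional remnants picked up by annotation, including β-lactamase, tetracycline-resistance, IS1 and ColE1/RSF origin fragments. These appear to be leftovers from the vector's lineage rather than working parts.

The payload consists of two arabinose-inducible expression units, each headed by an araBAD promoter, with a single divergently transcribed araC regulator upstream of the first. The first unit encodes TadA-8e, an evolved adenosine deaminase that is annotated by homology to E. coli TadA. It is joined through a short linker to T7 RNA polymerase. The second unit encodes the cytidine deaminase PmCDA1 fused through a similar linker to a second copy of T7 RNA polymerase. The PmCDA1 portion itself is not picked out in the feature table, but it fits the unannotated stretch between the promoter and the linker. A uracil-DNA glycosylase inhibitor (UGI) coding sequence from phage PBS2 follows, and the rrnB T1 and T2 terminators close the region.

In use, the polymerase fusions carry each deaminase along any gene placed downstream of a T7 promoter, so deamination is concentrated on that target. UGI blocks excision of the resulting uracils. Combining adenosine and cytidine deamination is intended to install all transition mutations at similar frequencies, supporting gene-specific in vivo mutagenesis.
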