Addgene plasmid #187622: pDae079 (eMutaT7[transition])
Purpose: Expresses eMutaT7[TadA-8e], eMutaT7[PmCDA1] and UGI for mutagenizing genes downstream from a T7 promoter in e.coli
Depositing lab: Seokhee Kim. Depositing organization: Seoul National University. Publication: A dual gene-specific mutator system installs all transition mutations at similar frequencies in vivo. Seo D, Koh B, Eom GE, Kim HW, Kim S. Nucleic Acids Res. 2023 Apr 18:gkad266. doi: 10.1093/nar/gkad266. PubMed 37070179.
Backbone
  Vector backbone: pBAD33
  Backbone size w/o insert (bp): 5814
  Total vector size (bp): 12653
  Vector type: Bacterial Expression
Growth in bacteria
  Bacterial resistance: Chloramphenicol, 25 μg/mL
  Growth temperature: 37°C
  Growth strain: DH5alpha
  Copy number: Low Copy
Gene/Insert 1
  Gene/Insert name: TadA-8e-T7RNAP (alt name: eMutaT7[TadA-8e])
  Species: Synthetic
  Insert size (bp): 3198
  Cloning method: Unknown
  Sequencing primers: 5′ 5'-ggatcattttgcgcttcagcc-3'; 3′ 5'-gagtatgaaaagtctgccgcc-3'
Gene/Insert 2
  Gene/Insert name: PmCDA1-T7RNAP (alt name: eMutaT7[PmCDA1])
  Species: Synthetic
  Insert size (bp): 3641
  Cloning method: Unknown
  Sequencing primers: 5′ 5'-cctggcggcagacttttcatac-3'; 3′ 5'-cagcatcttttactttcaccagc-3'
Terms and licenses: Academic/Nonprofit Terms; Industry Terms: Not Available to Industry
Depositor comments: Please visit https://www.biorxiv.org/content/10.1101/2022.06.09.495438v2 for bioRxiv preprint.
How to cite: pDae079 (eMutaT7[transition]) was a gift from Seokhee Kim (Addgene plasmid # 187622 ; http://n2t.net/addgene:187622 ; RRID:Addgene_187622)
